Addgene plasmid #62338: pJZC77
Purpose: sgRNA (no RNA aptamer addition) with COM-KRAB effector for mammalian cells
Depositing lab: Wendell Lim & Stanley Qi. Depositing organization: University of California, San Francisco (UCSF). Publication: Engineering Complex Synthetic Transcriptional Programs with CRISPR RNA Scaffolds. Zalatan JG, Lee ME, Almeida R, Gilbert LA, Whitehead EH, La Russa M, Tsai JC, Weissman JS, Dueber JE, Qi LS, Lim WA. Cell. 2014 Dec 18. pii: S0092-8674(14)01570-0. doi: 10.1016/j.cell.2014.11.052. PubMed 25533786.
Backbone
  Vector backbone: MP177_U6 (derived from pSico)
  Vector type: Mammalian Expression, Lentiviral
  Selectable markers: Marked by mCherry
Growth in bacteria
  Bacterial resistance: Ampicillin, 100 μg/mL
  Growth temperature: 37°C
  Growth strain: Stbl3
  Copy number: Unknown
Gene/Insert 1
  Gene/Insert name: sgRNA
  Mutation: Targets sv40 promoter, sequence: CATACTTCTGCCTGCTGGGGAGCCTG
  Promoter: U6
  Cloning method: Gibson Cloning
  Sequencing primers: 5′ gagatccagtttggttagtaccggg
Gene/Insert 2
  Gene/Insert name: COM-KRAB (alt name: COM RNA binding protein fused to a KRAB domain)
  Promoter: CMV
  Tag / fusion protein: KRAB (C terminal on insert)
  Cloning method: Gibson Cloning
  Sequencing primers: 5′ N/A; 3′ CCTCACATTGCCAAAAGACG
Terms and licenses: Academic/Nonprofit Terms; Industry Terms: Not Available to Industry
How to cite: pJZC77 was a gift from Wendell Lim & Stanley Qi (Addgene plasmid # 62338 ; http://n2t.net/addgene:62338 ; RRID:Addgene_62338)
