[The description below was written by a language model from this plasmid's Addgene catalogue record and pLannotate feature annotations shown in this document.]
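Description:
pJZC77 is a lentiviral mammalian expression plasmid of about 8.7 kb built on MP177_U6, a derivative of pSico. It comes from a set of constructs for programming transcription with CRISPR scaffold RNAs. In bacteria it replicates from a high-copy ColE1/pUC-type origin and is selected with ampicillin through the β-lactamase gene. The viral portion starts with a CMV enhancer/promoter driving a truncated HIV-1 5' LTR. This is followed by the Ψ packaging signal with a gag fragment, the RRE for Rev-dependent export of the genomic RNA, and the cPPT/CTS. Downstream of the payload sit a WPRE, which enhances transcript expression, and a second truncated LTR that closes the transfer cassette. There is no drug marker for mammalian cells; transduced or transfected cells are identified by mCherry fluorescence.

The payload has two expression units. According to the catalogue record, a U6 promoter drives an S. pyogenes-type sgRNA targeting the SV40 promoter. The automated annotation does not call the U6 promoter itself, but it does pick up the guide as a short SV40 promoter match next to the tracrRNA-derived scaffold. This sgRNA carries no RNA aptamer. The second unit uses an internal CMV enhancer/promoter to express the bacteriophage Mu Com RNA-binding protein fused at its C terminus to the ZNF10 KRAB repression domain, followed by an EMCV IRES and mCherry on the same transcript. Two loxP sites, inherited from pSico, flank the region from the sgRNA through mCherry.

Because the guide has no com hairpin for Com-KRAB to bind, the construct most plausibly serves as a no-recruitment control alongside aptamer-bearing scaffold RNAs in dCas9-based repression experiments, although the record does not state this role. No Cas9 or dCas9 is encoded on the plasmid.
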