Features (pLannotate 1.2.2; 27 found; start..end, strand, type, name):
     40..92      -  misc_feature   bom (fragment): basis of mobility region from pBR322
    247..626     +  enhancer       CMV enhancer: human cytomegalovirus immediate early enhancer
    627..826     +  promoter       CMV promoter: human cytomegalovirus (CMV) immediate early promoter
    844..1024    +  LTR            5' LTR (truncated): truncated 5' long terminal repeat (LTR) from HIV-1
   1071..1196    +  misc_feature   HIV-1 Ψ: packaging signal of human immunodeficiency virus type 1
   1180..1518    +  CDS            HIV-1 gag (fragment): gag protein from human immunodeficiency virus 1; gag
   1695..1928    +  misc_feature   RRE: The Rev response element (RRE) of HIV-1 allows for Rev-dependent mRNA export from the nucleus to the cytoplasm.
   2305..2405    +  CDS            Rev (fragment): human immunodeficiency virus 1 (HIV-1) Rev protein; rev; enhances nuclear export of unspliced and incompletely spliced viral mRNAs
   2455..2572    +  misc_feature   cPPT/CTS: central polypurine tract and central termination sequence of HIV-1
   2825..2858    +  protein_bind   loxP: Cre-mediated recombination occurs in the 8-bp core sequence (GCATACAT). Cre recombinase
   2945..2972    -  promoter       SV40 promoter (fragment): SV40 enhancer and early promoter
   2990..3057    +  misc_RNA       tracrRNA (fragment): trans-activating CRISPR RNA for the Streptococcus pyogenes CRISPR/Cas9 system
   3182..3485    +  enhancer       CMV enhancer: human cytomegalovirus immediate early enhancer
   3486..3689    +  promoter       CMV promoter: human cytomegalovirus (CMV) immediate early promoter
   3753..3938    +  CDS            com: COM_BPMU - Experimental evidence at protein level: Swiss-Prot protein existence level 1. Trans-acting positive regulator required for mom mRNA translation. Binds the com-mom mRNA 5' and destabilizes a translation inhibition stem to expose mom translation start signals. From Escherichia phage Mu (Bacteriophage Mu).
   4011..4196    +  CDS            KRAB: Krüppel-associated box (KRAB) transcriptional repression domain from the human zinc finger protein ZNF10 (Margolin et al., 1994)
   4347..4809    +  misc_feature   IRES: internal ribosome entry site (IRES) of the encephalomyocarditis virus (EMCV)
   4810..5517    +  CDS            mCherry: mCherry is a basic (constitutively fluorescent) red fluorescent protein published in 2004, derived from Discosoma sp.. It is reported to be a very rapidly-maturing monomer with low acid sensitivity.
   5540..5573    +  protein_bind   loxP: Cre-mediated recombination occurs in the 8-bp core sequence (GCATACAT). Cre recombinase
   5606..5629    +  misc_feature   MCS (fragment): pBluescript multiple cloning site
   5629..6217    +  misc_feature   WPRE: woodchuck hepatitis virus posttranscriptional regulatory element
   6218..6237    +  misc_feature   MCS (fragment): pBluescript multiple cloning site
   6239..6739    +  CDS            nef (fragment): NEF_HV1LA - Experimental evidence at protein level: Swiss-Prot protein existence level 1. Extracellular Nef protein targets CD4(+) T-lymphocytes for apoptosis by interacting with CXCR4 surface receptors. From Human immunodeficiency virus type 1 group M subtype B (isolate Lai) (HIV-1).
   6746..6926    +  LTR            5' LTR (truncated): truncated 5' long terminal repeat (LTR) from HIV-1
   6988..7576    -  rep_origin     ori: high-copy-number ColE1/pMB1/pBR322/pUC origin of replication
   7747..8607    -  CDS            AmpR: β-lactamase; bla; confers resistance to ampicillin, carbenicillin, and related antibiotics
   8608..8712    -  promoter       AmpR promoter: bla
>Addgene plasmid #62338 | pJZC77 | depositor full sequence | sequence record 102261 | pJZC77 sequence 8740 bps
GCTTAAGCGGTCGACGGATCGGGAGATCTCCCGATCCCCTATGGTGCACTCTCAGTACAATCTGCTCTGA
TGCCGCATAGTTAAGCCAGTATCTGCTCCCTGCTTGTGTGTTGGAGGTCGCTGAGTAGTGCGCGAGCAAA
ATTTAAGCTACAACAAGGCAAGGCTTGACCGACAATTGCATGAAGAATCTGCTTAGGGTTAGGCGTTTTG
CGCTGCTTCGCGATGTACGGGCCAGATATACGCGTTGACATTGATTATTGACTAGTTATTAATAGTAATC
AATTACGGGGTCATTAGTTCATAGCCCATATATGGAGTTCCGCGTTACATAACTTACGGTAAATGGCCCG
CCTGGCTGACCGCCCAACGACCCCCGCCCATTGACGTCAATAATGACGTATGTTCCCATAGTAACGCCAA
TAGGGACTTTCCATTGACGTCAATGGGTGGAGTATTTACGGTAAACTGCCCACTTGGCAGTACATCAAGT
GTATCATATGCCAAGTACGCCCCCTATTGACGTCAATGACGGTAAATGGCCCGCCTGGCATTATGCCCAG
TACATGACCTTATGGGACTTTCCTACTTGGCAGTACATCTACGTATTAGTCATCGCTATTACCATGGTGA
TGCGGTTTTGGCAGTACATCAATGGGCGTGGATAGCGGTTTGACTCACGGGGATTTCCAAGTCTCCACCC
CATTGACGTCAATGGGAGTTTGTTTTGGCACCAAAATCAACGGGACTTTCCAAAATGTCGTAACAACTCC
GCCCCATTGACGCAAATGGGCGGTAGGCGTGTACGGTGGGAGGTCTATATAAGCAGCGCGTTTTGCCTGT
ACTGGGTCTCTCTGGTTAGACCAGATCTGAGCCTGGGAGCTCTCTGGCTAACTAGGGAACCCACTGCTTA
AGCCTCAATAAAGCTTGCCTTGAGTGCTTCAAGTAGTGTGTGCCCGTCTGTTGTGTGACTCTGGTAACTA
GAGATCCCTCAGACCCTTTTAGTCAGTGTGGAAAATCTCTAGCAGTGGCGCCCGAACAGGGACTTGAAAG
CGAAAGGGAAACCAGAGGAGCTCTCTCGACGCAGGACTCGGCTTGCTGAAGCGCGCACGGCAAGAGGCGA
GGGGCGGCGACTGGTGAGTACGCCAAAAATTTTGACTAGCGGAGGCTAGAAGGAGAGAGATGGGTGCGAG
AGCGTCAGTATTAAGCGGGGGAGAATTAGATCGCGATGGGAAAAAATTCGGTTAAGGCCAGGGGGAAAGA
AAAAATATAAATTAAAACATATAGTATGGGCAAGCAGGGAGCTAGAACGATTCGCAGTTAATCCTGGCCT
GTTAGAAACATCAGAAGGCTGTAGACAAATACTGGGACAGCTACAACCATCCCTTCAGACAGGATCAGAA
GAACTTAGATCATTATATAATACAGTAGCAACCCTCTATTGTGTGCATCAAAGGATAGAGATAAAAGACA
CCAAGGAAGCTTTAGACAAGATAGAGGAAGAGCAAAACAAAAGTAAGACCACCGCACAGCAAGCGGCCGG
CCGCGCTGATCTTCAGACCTGGAGGAGGAGATATGAGGGACAATTGGAGAAGTGAATTATATAAATATAA
AGTAGTAAAAATTGAACCATTAGGAGTAGCACCCACCAAGGCAAAGAGAAGAGTGGTGCAGAGAGAAAAA
AGAGCAGTGGGAATAGGAGCTTTGTTCCTTGGGTTCTTGGGAGCAGCAGGAAGCACTATGGGCGCAGCGT
CAATGACGCTGACGGTACAGGCCAGACAATTATTGTCTGGTATAGTGCAGCAGCAGAACAATTTGCTGAG
GGCTATTGAGGCGCAACAGCATCTGTTGCAACTCACAGTCTGGGGCATCAAGCAGCTCCAGGCAAGAATC
CTGGCTGTGGAAAGATACCTAAAGGATCAACAGCTCCTGGGGATTTGGGGTTGCTCTGGAAAACTCATTT
GCACCACTGCTGTGCCTTGGAATGCTAGTTGGAGTAATAAATCTCTGGAACAGATTTGGAATCACACGAC
CTGGATGGAGTGGGACAGAGAAATTAACAATTACACAAGCTTAATACACTCCTTAATTGAAGAATCGCAA
AACCAGCAAGAAAAGAATGAACAAGAATTATTGGAATTAGATAAATGGGCAAGTTTGTGGAATTGGTTTA
ACATAACAAATTGGCTGTGGTATATAAAATTATTCATAATGATAGTAGGAGGCTTGGTAGGTTTAAGAAT
AGTTTTTGCTGTACTTTCTATAGTGAATAGAGTTAGGCAGGGATATTCACCATTATCGTTTCAGACCCAC
CTCCCAACCCCGAGGGGACCCGACAGGCCCGAAGGAATAGAAGAAGAAGGTGGAGAGAGAGACAGAGACA
GATCCATTCGATTAGTGAACGGATCGGCACTGCGTGCGCCAATTCTGCAGACAAATGGCAGTATTCATCC
ACAATTTTAAAAGAAAAGGGGGGATTGGGGGGTACAGTGCAGGGGAAAGAATAGTAGACATAATAGCAAC
AGACATACAAACTAAAGAATTACAAAAACAAATTACAAAAATTCAAAATTTTCGGGTTTATTACAGGGAC
AGCAGAGATCCAGTTTGGTTAGTACCGGGCCCGCTCTAGAGATCCGACGCGCCATCTCTAGGCCCGCGCC
GGCCCCCTCGCACAGACTTGTGGGAGAAGCTCGGCTACTCCCCTGCCCCGGTTAATTTGCATATAATATT
TCCTAGTAACTATAGAGGCTTAATGTGCGATAAAAGACAGATAATCTGTTCTTTTTAATACTAGCTACAT
TTTACATGATAGGCTTGGATTTCTATAACTTCGTATAGCATACATTATACGAAGTTATAAACAGCACAAA
AGGAAACTCACCCTAACTGTAAAGTAATTGTGTGTTTTGAGACTATAAGTATCCCTTGGAGAACCACCTT
GTTGGCATACTTCTGCCTGCTGGGGAGCCTGGTTTAAGAGCTATGCTGGAAACAGCATAGCAAGTTTAAA
TAAGGCTAGTCCGTTATCAACTTGAAAAAGTGGCACCGAGTCGGTGCTTTTTTTCTCGAGTACTAGGATC
CATTAGGCGGCCGCGTGGATAACCGTATTACCGCCATGCATTAGTTATTAATAGTAATCAATTACGGGGT
CATTAGTTCATAGCCCATATATGGAGTTCCGCGTTACATAACTTACGGTAAATGGCCCGCCTGGCTGACC
GCCCAACGACCCCCGCCCATTGACGTCAATAATGACGTATGTTCCCATAGTAACGCCAATAGGGACTTTC
CATTGACGTCAATGGGTGGAGTATTTACGGTAAACTGCCCACTTGGCAGTACATCAAGTGTATCATATGC
CAAGTACGCCCCCTATTGACGTCAATGACGGTAAATGGCCCGCCTGGCATTATGCCCAGTACATGACCTT
ATGGGACTTTCCTACTTGGCAGTACATCTACGTATTAGTCATCGCTATTACCATGGTGATGCGGTTTTGG
CAGTACATCAATGGGCGTGGATAGCGGTTTGACTCACGGGGATTTCCAAGTCTCCACCCCATTGACGTCA
ATGGGAGTTTGTTTTGGCACCAAAATCAACGGGACTTTCCAAAATGTCGTAACAACTCCGCCCCATTGAC
GCAAATGGGCGGTAGGCGTGTACGGTGGGAGGTCTATATAAGCAGAGCTGGTTTAGTGAACCGTCAGATC
CGCTAGCCCACCATGCCCAAAAAGAAAAGAAAAGTGGGTAGTATGAAATCAATTCGCTGTAAAAACTGCA
ACAAACTGTTATTTAAGGCGGATAGTTTTGATCACATTGAAATCAGGTGTCCGCGTTGCAAACGTCACAT
CATAATGCTGAATGCCTGCGAGCATCCCACGGAGAAACATTGTGGGAAAAGAGAAAAAATCACGCATTCT
GACGAAACCGTGCGTTATGGCTCCACTAGTGGGCACAAGCTTAATGGCGGTGGCGGAGGGATGGATGCTA
AGTCACTAACTGCCTGGTCCCGGACACTGGTGACCTTCAAGGATGTATTTGTGGACTTCACCAGGGAGGA
GTGGAAGCTGCTGGACACTGCTCAGCAGATCGTGTACAGAAATGTGATGCTGGAGAACTATAAGAACCTG
GTTTCCTTGGGTTATCAGCTTACTAAGCCAGATGTGATCCTCCGGTTGGAGAAGGGAGAAGAGCCCTAGC
CCGGGTCGAGCATGCATCTAGGGCGGCCAATTCCGCCCCTCTCCCTCCCCCCCCCCTAACGTTACTGGCC
GAAGCCGCTTGGAATAAGGCCGGTGTGCGTTTGTCTATATGTTATTTTCCACCATATTGCCGTCTTTTGG
CAATGTGAGGGCCCGGAAACCTGGCCCTGTCTTCTTGACGAGCATTCCTAGGGGTCTTTCCCCTCTCGCC
AAAGGAATGCAAGGTCTGTTGAATGTCGTGAAGGAAGCAGTTCCTCTGGAAGCTTCTTGAAGACAAACAA
CGTCTGTAGCGACCCTTTGCAGGCAGCGGAACCCCCCACCTGGCGACAGGTGCCTCTGCGGCCAAAAGCC
ACGTGTATAAGATACACCTGCAAAGGCGGCACAACCCCAGTGCCACGTTGTGAGTTGGATAGTTGTGGAA
AGAGTCAAATGGCTCTCCTCAAGCGTATTCAACAAGGGGCTGAAGGATGCCCAGAAGGTACCCCATTGTA
TGGGATCTGATCTGGGGCCTCGGTGCACATGCTTTACATGTGTTTAGTCGAGGTTAAAAAAACGTCTAGG
CCCCCCGAACCACGGGGACGTGGTTTTCCTTTGAAAAACACGATGATAAATGGTGAGCAAGGGCGAGGAG
GATAACATGGCCATCATCAAGGAGTTCATGCGCTTCAAGGTGCACATGGAGGGCTCCGTGAACGGCCACG
AGTTCGAGATCGAGGGCGAGGGCGAGGGCCGCCCCTACGAGGGCACCCAGACCGCCAAGCTGAAGGTGAC
CAAGGGTGGCCCCCTGCCCTTCGCCTGGGACATCCTGTCCCCTCAGTTCATGTACGGCTCCAAGGCCTAC
GTGAAGCACCCCGCCGACATCCCCGACTACTTGAAGCTGTCCTTCCCCGAGGGCTTCAAGTGGGAGCGCG
TGATGAACTTCGAGGACGGCGGCGTGGTGACCGTGACCCAGGACTCCTCCCTGCAGGACGGCGAGTTCAT
CTACAAGGTGAAGCTGCGCGGCACCAACTTCCCCTCCGACGGCCCCGTAATGCAGAAGAAGACCATGGGC
TGGGAGGCCTCCTCCGAGCGGATGTACCCCGAGGACGGCGCCCTGAAGGGCGAGATCAAGCAGAGGCTGA
AGCTGAAGGACGGCGGCCACTACGACGCTGAGGTCAAGACCACCTACAAGGCCAAGAAGCCCGTGCAGCT
GCCCGGCGCCTACAACGTCAACATCAAGTTGGACATCACCTCCCACAACGAGGACTACACCATCGTGGAA
CAGTACGAACGCGCCGAGGGCCGCCACTCCACCGGCGGCATGGACGAGCTGTACAAGTAAGAATTCGTCG
AGGGACCTAATAACTTCGTATAGCATACATTATACGAAGTTATACATGTTTAAGGGTTCCGGTTCCACTA
GGTACAATTCGATATCAAGCTTATCGATAATCAACCTCTGGATTACAAAATTTGTGAAAGATTGACTGGT
ATTCTTAACTATGTTGCTCCTTTTACGCTATGTGGATACGCTGCTTTAATGCCTTTGTATCATGCTATTG
CTTCCCGTATGGCTTTCATTTTCTCCTCCTTGTATAAATCCTGGTTGCTGTCTCTTTATGAGGAGTTGTG
GCCCGTTGTCAGGCAACGTGGCGTGGTGTGCACTGTGTTTGCTGACGCAACCCCCACTGGTTGGGGCATT
GCCACCACCTGTCAGCTCCTTTCCGGGACTTTCGCTTTCCCCCTCCCTATTGCCACGGCGGAACTCATCG
CCGCCTGCCTTGCCCGCTGCTGGACAGGGGCTCGGCTGTTGGGCACTGACAATTCCGTGGTGTTGTCGGG
GAAATCATCGTCCTTTCCTTGGCTGCTCGCCTGTGTTGCCACCTGGATTCTGCGCGGGACGTCCTTCTGC
TACGTCCCTTCGGCCCTCAATCCAGCGGACCTTCCTTCCCGCGGCCTGCTGCCGGCTCTGCGGCCTCTTC
CGCGTCTTCGCCTTCGCCCTCAGACGAGTCGGATCTCCCTTTGGGCCGCCTCCCCGCATCGATACCGTCG
ACCTCGATCGAGACCTAGAAAAACATGGAGCAATCACAAGTAGCAATACAGCAGCTACCAATGCTGATTG
TGCCTGGCTAGAAGCACAAGAGGAGGAGGAGGTGGGTTTTCCAGTCACACCTCAGGTACCTTTAAGACCA
ATGACTTACAAGGCAGCTGTAGATCTTAGCCACTTTTTAAAAGAAAAGGGGGGACTGGAAGGGCTAATTC
ACTCCCAACGAAGACAAGATATCCTTGATCTGTGGATCTACCACACACAAGGCTACTTCCCTGATTGGCA
GAACTACACACCAGGGCCAGGGATCAGATATCCACTGACCTTTGGATGGTGCTACAAGCTAGTACCAGTT
GAGCAAGAGAAGGTAGAAGAAGCCAATGAAGGAGAGAACACCCGCTTGTTACACCCTGTGAGCCTGCATG
GGATGGATGACCCGGAGAGAGAAGTATTAGAGTGGAGGTTTGACAGCCGCCTAGCATTTCATCACATGGC
CCGAGAGCTGCATCCGGACTGTACTGGGTCTCTCTGGTTAGACCAGATCTGAGCCTGGGAGCTCTCTGGC
TAACTAGGGAACCCACTGCTTAAGCCTCAATAAAGCTTGCCTTGAGTGCTTCAAGTAGTGTGTGCCCGTC
TGTTGTGTGACTCTGGTAACTAGAGATCCCTCAGACCCTTTTAGTCAGTGTGGAAAATCTCTAGCAGCAT
GTGAGCAAAAGGCCAGCAAAAGGCCAGGAACCGTAAAAAGGCCGCGTTGCTGGCGTTTTTCCATAGGCTC
CGCCCCCCTGACGAGCATCACAAAAATCGACGCTCAAGTCAGAGGTGGCGAAACCCGACAGGACTATAAA
GATACCAGGCGTTTCCCCCTGGAAGCTCCCTCGTGCGCTCTCCTGTTCCGACCCTGCCGCTTACCGGATA
CCTGTCCGCCTTTCTCCCTTCGGGAAGCGTGGCGCTTTCTCATAGCTCACGCTGTAGGTATCTCAGTTCG
GTGTAGGTCGTTCGCTCCAAGCTGGGCTGTGTGCACGAACCCCCCGTTCAGCCCGACCGCTGCGCCTTAT
CCGGTAACTATCGTCTTGAGTCCAACCCGGTAAGACACGACTTATCGCCACTGGCAGCAGCCACTGGTAA
CAGGATTAGCAGAGCGAGGTATGTAGGCGGTGCTACAGAGTTCTTGAAGTGGTGGCCTAACTACGGCTAC
ACTAGAAGAACAGTATTTGGTATCTGCGCTCTGCTGAAGCCAGTTACCTTCGGAAAAAGAGTTGGTAGCT
CTTGATCCGGCAAACAAACCACCGCTGGTAGCGGTGGTTTTTTTGTTTGCAAGCAGCAGATTACGCGCAG
AAAAAAAGGATCTCAAGAAGATCCTTTGATCTTTTCTACGGGGTCTGACGCTCAGTGGAACGAAAACTCA
CGTTAAGGGATTTTGGTCATGAGATTATCAAAAAGGATCTTCACCTAGATCCTTTTAAATTAAAAATGAA
GTTTTAAATCAATCTAAAGTATATATGAGTAAACTTGGTCTGACAGTTACCAATGCTTAATCAGTGAGGC
ACCTATCTCAGCGATCTGTCTATTTCGTTCATCCATAGTTGCCTGACTCCCCGTCGTGTAGATAACTACG
ATACGGGAGGGCTTACCATCTGGCCCCAGTGCTGCAATGATACCGCGAGACCCACGCTCACCGGCTCCAG
ATTTATCAGCAATAAACCAGCCAGCCGGAAGGGCCGAGCGCAGAAGTGGTCCTGCAACTTTATCCGCCTC
CATCCAGTCTATTAATTGTTGCCGGGAAGCTAGAGTAAGTAGTTCGCCAGTTAATAGTTTGCGCAACGTT
GTTGCCATTGCTACAGGCATCGTGGTGTCACGCTCGTCGTTTGGTATGGCTTCATTCAGCTCCGGTTCCC
AACGATCAAGGCGAGTTACATGATCCCCCATGTTGTGCAAAAAAGCGGTTAGCTCCTTCGGTCCTCCGAT
CGTTGTCAGAAGTAAGTTGGCCGCAGTGTTATCACTCATGGTTATGGCAGCACTGCATAATTCTCTTACT
GTCATGCCATCCGTAAGATGCTTTTCTGTGACTGGTGAGTACTCAACCAAGTCATTCTGAGAATAGTGTA
TGCGGCGACCGAGTTGCTCTTGCCCGGCGTCAATACGGGATAATACCGCGCCACATAGCAGAACTTTAAA
AGTGCTCATCATTGGAAAACGTTCTTCGGGGCGAAAACTCTCAAGGATCTTACCGCTGTTGAGATCCAGT
TCGATGTAACCCACTCGTGCACCCAACTGATCTTCAGCATCTTTTACTTTCACCAGCGTTTCTGGGTGAG
CAAAAACAGGAAGGCAAAATGCCGCAAAAAAGGGAATAAGGGCGACACGGAAATGTTGAATACTCATACT
CTTCCTTTTTCAATATTATTGAAGCATTTATCAGGGTTATTGTCTCATGAGCGGATACATATTTGAATGT
ATTTAGAAAAATAAACAAATAGGGGTTCCGCGCACATTTCCCCGAAAAGTGCCACCTGAC
