>Addgene plasmid #62338 | pJZC77 | addgene partial sequence | sequence record 107459 | mU6-F 5'-ATATCCCTTGGAGAAAAGCCTT-3'
GAAAAAGTGGCACCGAGTCGGTGCTTTTTTTCTCGAGTACTAGGATCCATTAGGCGGCCGCGTGGATAAC
CGTATTACCGCCATGCATTAGTTATTAATAGTAATCAATTACGGGGTCATTAGTTCATAGCCCATATATG
GAGTTCCGCGTTACATAACTTACGGTAAATGGCCCGCCTGGCTGACCGCCCAACGACCCCCGCCCATTGA
CGTCAATAATGACGTATGTTCCCATAGTAACGCCAATAGGGACTTTCCATTGACGTCAATGGGTGGAGTA
TTTACGGTAAACTGCCCACTTGGCAGTACATCAAGTGTATCATATGCCAAGTACGCCCCCTATTGACGTC
AATGACGGTAAATGGCCCGCCTGGCATTATGCCCAGTACATGACCTTATGGGACTTTCCTACTTGGCAGT
ACATCTACGTATTAGTCATCGCTATTACCAT
