>Addgene plasmid #62338 | pJZC77 | addgene partial sequence | sequence record 108320 | mU6-F old 5'-cagcacaaaaggaaactcacc-3'
GTATCCCTTGGAGAACCACCTTGTTGGCATACTTCTGCCTGCTGGGGAGCCTGGTTTAAGAGCTATGCTG
GAAACAGCATAGCAAGTTTAAATAAGGCTAGTCCGTTATCAACTTGAAAAAGTGGCACCGAGTCGGTGCT
TTTTTTCTCGAGTACTAGGATCCATTAGGCGGCCGCGTGGATAACCGTATTACCGCCATGCATTAGTTAT
TAATAGTAATCAATTACGGGGTCATTAGTTCATAGCCCATATATGGAGTTCCGCGTTACATAACTTACGG
TAAATGGCCCGCCTGGCTGACCGCCCAACGACCCCCGCCCATTGACGTCAATAATGACGTATGTTCCCAT
AGTAACGCCAATAGGGACTTTCCATTGACGTCAATGGGTGGAGTATTTACGGTAAACTGCCCACTTGGCA
GTACATCAAGTGTATCATATGCCAAGTACGCCCCCTATTGACGTCAATGACGGTAAATGGCCCGCCTGGC
ATTATGCCCAGTACATGACCTTATGGGACTTTCCTACTTGGCAGTACATCTACGTATTAGTCATCGCTAT
TACCATGGTGATGCGGTTTTGGCAGTACATCAATGGGCGTGGATAGCGGTTTGACTCACGGGGATTTCCA
AGTCTCCACCCCATTGACGTCAAT
