>Addgene plasmid #62338 | pJZC77 | addgene partial sequence | sequence record 108321 | CMV-F2 5'-GGTCTATATAAGCAGAGCTGGT-3'
TGCCCAAAAAGAAAAGAAAAGTGGGTAGTATGAAATCAATTCGCTGTAAAAACTGCAACAAACTGTTATT
TAAGGCGGATAGTTTTGATCACATTGAAATCAGGTGTCCGCGTTGCAAACGTCACATCATAATGCTGAAT
GCCTGCGAGCATCCCACGGAGAAACATTGTGGGAAAAGAGAAAAAATCACGCATTCTGACGAAACCGTGC
GTTATGGCTCCACTAGTGGGCACAAGCTTAATGGCGGTGGCGGAGGGATGGATGCTAAGTCACTAACTGC
CTGGTCCCGGACACTGGTGACCTTCAAGGATGTATTTGTGGACTTCACCAGGGAGGAGTGGAAGCTGCTG
GACACTGCTCAGCAGATCGTGTACAGAAATGTGATGCTGGAGAACTATAAGAACCTGGTTTCCTTGGGTT
ATCAGCTTACTAAGCCAGATGTGATCCTCCGGTTGGAGAAGGGAGAAGAGCCCTAGCCCGGGTCGAGCAT
GCATCTAGGGCGGCCAATTCCGCCCCTCTCCCTCCCCCCCCCC
